>Addgene plasmid #34490 | KHBD00375 | depositor partial sequence | sequence record 41057 | KHBD00375 sequence 822 bps
ATGCAAATCCGCATGCACTTGCAGGTGGGGGAGATATTCACGGCCGCCGGACAGGCGTTCAGCAGACTGG
GCGATCTAACCATGCAGCTGCATCCCAATGCGGAGTCGCCATCGGGTTCTCAGATCCGCCAGGCGCTGAA
GAAGAAGGCCTTCGAGGACGCCGGCATTCCCGCCAAGCAAGTGCCCGTCCAGCAGGTGCAACACGTTCTC
CAGACGCTGCCACAACAGCAGCCGCAGCAGCCCCTTCAGCAGCCACCTCCTCAAGTATTCAAGTCACAGC
CAATCGTGCAGCACGTACAGCTGGTGGCGCAGCCAAAGCAGATCATCCTGCATCCACAGTCTAATACAAC
TACGACGGGCACGACGGTGACTGTTAAGCAGTACCAGCAGATGCAGAAGGCTGCGGCATTAGCGGCAGCC
CAGGCTGCAGCCTCGACGGCCAACAACACGCCCACCATCACGGAGAACATCATTATCCAGCAGCCCACTT
CGACTACGGCGACAGTGGTGCAGCAGCCACATATGGTGTCCACCTGCTCGTCGACGCAGATCGTGGTGCC
CGTTGTGTCGGCAGTGTCCACTGTTCCAACAGTACTCTCGCCCACGGTGGTGATTGCCGACGATGTGGTT
AGCACCTCCAATCCTCCAGCGGCAGCGGCGACAGTAGGATCGCCAGCAGGGGCGCCAGCAGGCTTAAAGT
GCGGACCAGACGTGTCCATGACCCTCAATCGCATCAATGTCCAGGAGAACGAGGTGGACGTGGAGGAGTG
CCTGCCCGCAGAGGTGGTCAAGCTGGATTTTGTCAGCGAGGAGGTGGCCGGG
