>Addgene plasmid #34490 | KHBD00375 | addgene partial sequence | sequence record 42561 | M13-F20 5'-TGTAAAACGACGGCCAGT-3'
TTTTTTTGACTGATAGTGACCTGTTTCGTTGCAACAAATTGATGAGCAATGCTTTTTTATAATGCCAACT
TTGTACAAAAAAGTTGGCACCATGCAAATCCGCATGCACTTGCAGGTGGGGGAGATATTCACGGCCGCCG
GACAGGCGTTCAGCAGACTGGGCGATCTAACCATGCAGCTGCATCCCAATGCGGAGTCGCCATCGGGTTC
TCAGATCCGCCAGGCGCTGAAGAAGAAGGCCTTCGAGGACGCCGGCATTCCCGCCAAGCAAGTGCCCGTC
CAGCAGGTGCAACACGTTCTCCAGACGCTGCCACAACAGCAGCCGCAGCAGCCCCTTCAGCAGCCACCTC
CTCAAGTATTCAAGTCACAGCCAATCGTGCAGCACGTACAGCTGGTGGCGCAGCCAAAGCAGATCATCCT
GCATCCACAGTCTAATACAACTACGACGGGCACGACGGTGACTGTTAAGCAGTACCAGCAGATGCAGAAG
GCTGCGGCATTAGCGGCAGCCCAGGCTGCAGCCTCGACGGCCAACAACACGCCCACCATCACGGAGAACA
TCATTATCCAGCAGCCCACTTCGACTACGGCGACAGTGGTGCAGCAGCCACATATGGTGTCCACCTGCTC
GTCGACGCAGATCGTGGTGCCCGTTGTGTCGGCAGTGTCCACTGTTCCAACAGTACTCTCGCCCACGGTG
GTGATTGCCGACGATGTGGTTAGCACCTCCAATCCTCCAGCGGCAGCGGCGACAGTAGGATCGCCAGCAG
GGGCGCCAGCAGGCTTAAAGTGCGGACCAGACGTGTCCATGACCCTCAATCGCATCAATGTCCAGGAGAA
