[The description below was written by a language model from this plasmid's Addgene catalogue record.]
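Description:
KHBD00375 is a Gateway entry-type clone built in the pDONR221 donor vector backbone (Invitrogen), carrying the open reading frame of the Drosophila melanogaster gene CG33695 (also recorded as FBgn0052831). The insert is listed as 822 bp in a backbone of about 2.5 kb once the donor cassette has been replaced. The plasmid is maintained in E. coli at high copy number and selected with kanamycin. No feature table accompanies the record, so individual elements such as the replication origin and the recombination sites are not itemised. In a pDONR221-derived clone made by Gateway cloning, the insert would normally be flanked by attL sites generated in the BP reaction. The M13 forward and reverse primer sites listed for sequencing lie outside the insert on either side.

The vector is a shuttle for the coding sequence rather than an expression construct, and the record lists no promoter, tag or reporter for the insert. The depositor notes that ORFs in this collection were cloned open-ended, without a stop codon. After an LR recombination into a suitable destination vector, the CG33695 coding sequence can therefore be read through into a C-terminal fusion partner, and it also remains compatible with N-terminal fusions. The clone belongs to a set of fly ORF clones associated with a study on automated screening of protein–DNA interactions at Drosophila regulatory elements. This suggests its intended use is transfer into destination vectors for such interaction assays, although the record does not specify a particular downstream vector or the function of the CG33695 protein.
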