Addgene plasmid #34490: KHBD00375
Depositing lab: Bart Deplancke. Depositing organization: Swiss Federal Institute of Technology (EPFL). Publication: Automated protein-DNA interaction screening of Drosophila regulatory elements. Korneel Hens, Jean-Daniel Feuz, Alina Isakova, Antonina Lagovitina, Andreas Massouras, Julien Bryois, Patrick Callaerts, Susan E. Celniker, Bart Deplancke. Nat Methods. 2011 Oct 30;8(12):1065-70. 10.1038/nmeth.1763 PubMed 22037703.
Backbone
  Vector backbone: pDONR221
  Backbone manufacturer: Invitrogen
  Backbone size w/o insert (bp): 2536
  Vector type: Gateway Donor Vector
Growth in bacteria
  Bacterial resistance: Kanamycin, 50 μg/mL
  Growth temperature: 37°C
  Growth strain: DH5alpha
  Copy number: High Copy
Gene/Insert
  Gene/Insert name: CG33695 (alt names: FBgn0052831; CG33695)
  Species: D. melanogaster (fly)
  Insert size (bp): 822
  Entrez Gene: CG33695 (a.k.a. Dmel_CG33695, CG16917, CG32831, CG32955, CG32955-ORFB, CG4831, Dmel\CG33695, l(2)k07716)
  Cloning method: Gateway Cloning
  Sequencing primers: 5′ M13F; 3′ M13R
Terms and licenses: Academic/Nonprofit Terms; Industry Terms: Not Available to Industry
Depositor comments: Please note that the ORFs in this collection were cloned open-ended (without a stop codon).
How to cite: KHBD00375 was a gift from Bart Deplancke (Addgene plasmid # 34490 ; http://n2t.net/addgene:34490 ; RRID:Addgene_34490)
